Addgene plasmid #161284: pDONR221-SLC38A5_STOP
Purpose: Gateway entry clone with codon-optimized ORF sequence for subcloning into custom expression vectors. Contains a STOP codon at the end of the codon-optimized ORF sequence.
Depositing lab: RESOLUTE Consortium & Giulio Superti-Furga. Depositing organization: CeMM Research Center for Molecular Medicine. Publication: The RESOLUTE consortium: unlocking SLC transporters for drug discovery. Superti-Furga G, Lackner D, Wiedmer T, Ingles-Prieto A, Barbosa B, Girardi E, Goldmann U, Gurtl B, Klavins K, Klimek C, Lindinger S, Lineiro-Retes E, Muller AC, Onstein S, Redinger G, Reil D, Sedlyarov V, Wolf G, Crawford M, Everley R, ... Steppan CM. Nat Rev Drug Discov. 2020 Jul;19(7):429-430. doi: 10.1038/d41573-020-00056-6. PubMed 32265506.
Backbone
  Vector backbone: pDONR221
  Backbone manufacturer: ThermoFisher Scientific
  Backbone size w/o insert (bp): 2550
  Vector type: Mammalian Expression
Growth in bacteria
  Bacterial resistance: Kanamycin, 50 μg/mL
  Growth temperature: 37°C
  Growth strain: NEB Stable
  Copy number: High Copy
Gene/Insert
  Gene/Insert name: SLC38A5 (alt name: SN2, JM24)
  Species: H. sapiens (human)
  Insert size (bp): 1419
  Entrez Gene: SLC38A5 (a.k.a. SN2, JM24, SNAT5, pp7194)
  Cloning method: Gateway Cloning
  Sequencing primers: 5′ M13-fwd; 3′ M13-rev
Terms and licenses: Academic/Nonprofit Terms; Industry Terms
Depositor comments: This plasmid contains a STOP codon at the end of the codon-optimized ORF. For the version of this plasmid that does not contain a STOP codon, please see Addgene plasmid 132118 For more information on the full Resolute plasmid collection, please see www.addgene.org/depositor-collections/re-solute/. Please provide your feedback on this plasmid to the RESOLUTE consortium by filling out their RESOLUTE repository feedback form: https://forms.office.com/Pages/ResponsePage.aspx?id=0e05yklzmkS7rjFGQL4N7z4feCLQvEJAmVcOCM_u885UN1JJRko0Ukg4TVQwNTZLOUxPQVJWT1NHUCQlQCN0PWcu
How to cite: pDONR221-SLC38A5_STOP was a gift from RESOLUTE Consortium & Giulio Superti-Furga (Addgene plasmid # 161284 ; http://n2t.net/addgene:161284 ; RRID:Addgene_161284)
