[The description below was written by a language model from this plasmid's Addgene catalogue record and pLannotate feature annotations shown in this document.]
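Description:
pDONR221-SLC38A5_STOP is a Gateway entry clone built on the pDONR221 backbone, carrying a codon-optimized open reading frame for human SLC38A5 (also known as SN2, SNAT5 or JM24). The gene encodes a sodium-dependent neutral amino acid transporter that counter-transports protons and handles substrates such as glutamine, histidine, asparagine, serine, alanine and glycine. The plasmid is about 4 kb in the sequenced record. It is maintained in E. coli through a high-copy ColE1/pUC-type origin and selected with kanamycin via an aminoglycoside phosphotransferase (KanR) cassette. Although the catalogue lists the vector type as mammalian expression, the feature table shows no eukaryotic promoter or polyadenylation signal, so the plasmid serves as a shuttle for the ORF rather than as an expression vector in its own right.

The roughly 1.4 kb ORF lies between attL1 and attL2 sites, the substrates for the LR Clonase reaction, so it can be transferred directionally and in frame into any attR-containing destination vector chosen by the user. Upstream rrnB T1 and T2 terminators insulate the insert from read-through transcription from the backbone. A T7 promoter sits just beyond attL2, facing back toward the insert. The short lacI and lacZα fragments annotated are backbone remnants, and M13 primer sites flank the cassette for sequence verification.

This version keeps a stop codon at the end of the ORF, so it suits expression of the native, untagged protein or N-terminal fusions. A sister clone without the stop codon exists for C-terminal tagging. The plasmid belongs to a consortium collection of solute carrier clones made to support transporter research and drug discovery.
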