Features (pLannotate 1.2.2; 10 found; start..end, strand, type, name):
    121..213     +  CDS            lacI (fragment): lac repressor; lacI; The lac repressor binds to the lac operator to inhibit transcription in E. coli. This inhibition can be relieved by adding lactose or isopropyl-β-D-thiogalactopyranoside (IPTG).
    268..295     -  terminator     rrnB T2 terminator: transcription terminator T2 from the E. coli rrnB gene
    427..470     +  terminator     rrnB T1 terminator: Escherichia coli rrnB; transcription terminator T1 from the E. coli rrnB gene
    517..553     -  CDS            lacZα (fragment): LacZα fragment of β-galactosidase; lacZ fragment
    569..668     +  protein_bind   attL1: mutant version of attL; recombination site for the Gateway® LR reaction LR Clonase™
    674..2089    +  CDS            SLC38A5: S38A5_HUMAN - Also known as JM24, SN2, SNAT5. Experimental evidence at protein level: Swiss-Prot protein existence level 1. Functions as a sodium-dependent amino acid transporter which countertransport protons. Mediates the saturable, pH-sensitive, and electrogenic cotransport of several neutral amino acids including glycine, asparagine, alanine, serine, glutamine and histidine with sodium. From Homo sapiens (Human).
   2094..2193    -  protein_bind   attL2: mutant version of attL; recombination site for the Gateway® LR reaction LR Clonase™
   2211..2229    -  promoter       T7 promoter: promoter for bacteriophage T7 RNA polymerase
   2363..3172    +  CDS            KanR: aminoglycoside phosphotransferase; aph(3')-Ia; confers resistance to kanamycin in bacteria or G418 (Geneticin®) in eukaryotes
   3319..3907    +  rep_origin     ori: high-copy-number ColE1/pMB1/pBR322/pUC origin of replication
>Addgene plasmid #161284 | pDONR221-SLC38A5_STOP | addgene full sequence | sequence record 416480 | Addgene NGS Result
CTTTCCTGCGTTATCCCCTGATTCTGTGGATAACCGTATTACCGCCTTTGAGTGAGCTGATACCGCTCGC
CGCAGCCGAACGACCGAGCGCAGCGAGTCAGTGAGCGAGGAAGCGGAAGAGCGCCCAATACGCAAACCGC
CTCTCCCCGCGCGTTGGCCGATTCATTAATGCAGCTGGCACGACAGGTTTCCCGACTGGAAAGCGGGCAG
TGAGCGCAACGCAATTAATACGCGTACCGCTAGCCAGGAAGAGTTTGTAGAAACGCAAAAAGGCCATCCG
TCAGGATGGCCTTCTGCTTAGTTTGATGCCTGGCAGTTTATGGCGGGCGTCCTGCCCGCCACCCTCCGGG
CCGTTGCTTCACAACGTTCAAATCCGCTCCCGGCGGATTTGTCCTACTCAGGAGAGCGTTCACCGACAAA
CAACAGATAAAACGAAAGGCCCAGTCTTCCGACTGAGCCTTTCGTTTTATTTGATGCCTGGCAGTTCCCT
ACTCTCGCGTTAACGCTAGCATGGATGTTTTCCCAGTCACGACGTTGTAAAACGACGGCCAGTCTTAAGC
TCGGGCCCCAAATAATGATTTTATTTTGACTGATAGTGACCTGTTCGTTGCAACACATTGATGAGCAATG
CTTTTTTATAATGCCAACTTTGTACAAAAAAGCAGGCTCCACCATGGAGCTGCAGGACCCCAAGATGAAC
GGCGCCCTGCCTAGCGATGCAGTGGGATACAGGCAGGAGAGAGAGGGCTTCCTGCCATCTAGGGGACCAG
CACCTGGCAGCAAGCCTGTGCAGTTCATGGACTTTGAGGGCAAGACCTCCTTCGGCATGAGCGTGTTCAA
CCTGAGCAATGCCATCATGGGATCCGGAATCCTGGGACTGGCATATGCAATGGCACACACCGGCGTGATC
TTCTTTCTGGCCCTGCTGCTGTGCATCGCCCTGCTGAGCTCCTACTCCATCCACCTGCTGCTGACATGTG
CCGGCATCGCCGGCATCAGGGCATATGAGCAGCTGGGACAGAGGGCCTTCGGCCCTGCAGGCAAGGTGGT
GGTGGCCACCGTGATCTGCCTGCACAACGTGGGCGCCATGTCTAGCTACCTGTTTATCATCAAGAGCGAG
CTGCCACTGGTCATCGGCACATTCCTGTATATGGACCCCGAGGGCGATTGGTTTCTGAAGGGCAATCTGC
TGATCATCATCGTGTCCGTGCTGATCATCCTGCCCCTGGCCCTGATGAAGCACCTGGGCTACCTGGGCTA
TACCTCCGGCCTGTCTCTGACATGCATGCTGTTCTTTCTGGTGAGCGTGATCTACAAGAAGTTCCAGCTG
GGCTGTGCCATCGGCCACAACGAGACAGCCATGGAGTCTGAGGCCCTGGTGGGACTGCCTAGCCAGGGCC
TGAATTCCTCTTGTGAGGCCCAGATGTTTACCGTGGATAGCCAGATGTCCTACACAGTGCCTATCATGGC
CTTCGCCTTCGTGTGCCACCCAGAGGTGCTGCCCATCTATACCGAGCTGTGCCGGCCATCCAAGCGGAGA
ATGCAGGCAGTGGCAAACGTGAGCATCGGAGCCATGTTCTGCATGTACGGCCTGACCGCCACATTCGGCT
ACCTGACCTTCTACAGCTCCGTGAAGGCCGAGATGCTGCACATGTATTCTCAGAAGGACCCACTGATCCT
GTGCGTGCGGCTGGCCGTGCTGCTGGCCGTGACCCTGACAGTGCCTGTGGTGCTGTTTCCAATCAGGCGC
GCCCTGCAGCAGCTGCTGTTCCCAGGCAAGGCCTTTTCCTGGCCAAGGCACGTGGCAATCGCCCTGATCC
TGCTGGTGCTGGTGAACGTGCTGGTCATCTGCGTGCCCACCATCAGAGATATCTTCGGCGTGATCGGCTC
TACAAGCGCCCCTTCCCTGATCTTCATCCTGCCATCTATCTTTTACCTGAGGATCGTGCCCAGCGAGGTG
GAGCCTTTTCTGTCCTGGCCAAAGATCCAGGCCCTGTGCTTCGGCGTGCTGGGCGTGCTGTTTATGGCCG
TGAGCCTGGGCTTCATGTTTGCCAATTGGGCCACCGGCCAGTCTCGCATGAGCGGCCACTAAGACCCAGC
TTTCTTGTACAAAGTTGGCATTATAAGAAAGCATTGCTTATCAATTTGTTGCAACGAACAGGTCACTATC
AGTCAAAATAAAATCATTATTTGCCATCCAGCTGATATCCCCTATAGTGAGTCGTATTACATGGTCATAG
CTGTTTCCTGGCAGCTCTGGCCCGTGTCTCAAAATCTCTGATGTTACATTGCACAAGATAAAAATATATC
ATCATGAACAATAAAACTGTCTGCTTACATAAACAGTAATACAAGGGGTGTTATGAGCCATATTCAACGG
GAAACGTCGAGGCCGCGATTAAATTCCAACATGGATGCTGATTTATATGGGTATAAATGGGCTCGCGATA
ATGTCGGGCAATCAGGTGCGACAATCTATCGCTTGTATGGGAAGCCCGATGCGCCAGAGTTGTTTCTGAA
ACATGGCAAAGGTAGCGTTGCCAATGATGTTACAGATGAGATGGTCAGACTAAACTGGCTGACGGAATTT
ATGCCTCTTCCGACCATCAAGCATTTTATCCGTACTCCTGATGATGCATGGTTACTCACCACTGCGATCC
CCGGAAAAACAGCATTCCAGGTATTAGAAGAATATCCTGATTCAGGTGAAAATATTGTTGATGCGCTGGC
AGTGTTCCTGCGCCGGTTGCATTCGATTCCTGTTTGTAATTGTCCTTTTAACAGCGATCGCGTATTTCGT
CTCGCTCAGGCGCAATCACGAATGAATAACGGTTTGGTTGATGCGAGTGATTTTGATGACGAGCGTAATG
GCTGGCCTGTTGAACAAGTCTGGAAAGAAATGCATAAACTTTTGCCATTCTCACCGGATTCAGTCGTCAC
TCATGGTGATTTCTCACTTGATAACCTTATTTTTGACGAGGGGAAATTAATAGGTTGTATTGATGTTGGA
CGAGTCGGAATCGCAGACCGATACCAGGATCTTGCCATCCTATGGAACTGCCTCGGTGAGTTTTCTCCTT
CATTACAGAAACGGCTTTTTCAAAAATATGGTATTGATAATCCTGATATGAATAAATTGCAGTTTCATTT
GATGCTCGATGAGTTTTTCTAATCAGAATTGGTTAATTGGTTGTAACACTGGCAGAGCATTACGCTGACT
TGACGGGACGGCGCAAGCTCATGACCAAAATCCCTTAACGTGAGTTACGCGTCGTTCCACTGAGCGTCAG
ACCCCGTAGAAAAGATCAAAGGATCTTCTTGAGATCCTTTTTTTCTGCGCGTAATCTGCTGCTTGCAAAC
AAAAAAACCACCGCTACCAGCGGTGGTTTGTTTGCCGGATCAAGAGCTACCAACTCTTTTTCCGAAGGTA
ACTGGCTTCAGCAGAGCGCAGATACCAAATACTGTTCTTCTAGTGTAGCCGTAGTTAGGCCACCACTTCA
AGAACTCTGTAGCACCGCCTACATACCTCGCTCTGCTAATCCTGTTACCAGTGGCTGCTGCCAGTGGCGA
TAAGTCGTGTCTTACCGGGTTGGACTCAAGACGATAGTTACCGGATAAGGCGCAGCGGTCGGGCTGAACG
GGGGGTTCGTGCACACAGCCCAGCTTGGAGCGAACGACCTACACCGAACTGAGATACCTACAGCGTGAGC
TATGAGAAAGCGCCACGCTTCCCGAAGGGAGAAAGGCGGACAGGTATCCGGTAAGCGGCAGGGTCGGAAC
AGGAGAGCGCACGAGGGAGCTTCCAGGGGGAAACGCCTGGTATCTTTATAGTCCTGTCGGGTTTCGCCAC
CTCTGACTTGAGCGTCGATTTTTGTGATGCTCGTCAGGGGGGCGGAGCCTATGGAAAAACGCCAGCAACG
CGGCCTTTTTACGGTTCCTGGCCTTTTGCTGGCCTTTTGCTCACATGTT
