>Addgene plasmid #161284 | pDONR221-SLC38A5_STOP | depositor partial sequence | sequence record 312503 | Codon-optimized ORF of SLC38A5
ATGGAGCTGCAGGACCCCAAGATGAACGGCGCCCTGCCTAGCGATGCAGTGGGATACAGGCAGGAGAGAG
AGGGCTTCCTGCCATCTAGGGGACCAGCACCTGGCAGCAAGCCTGTGCAGTTCATGGACTTTGAGGGCAA
GACCTCCTTCGGCATGAGCGTGTTCAACCTGAGCAATGCCATCATGGGATCCGGAATCCTGGGACTGGCA
TATGCAATGGCACACACCGGCGTGATCTTCTTTCTGGCCCTGCTGCTGTGCATCGCCCTGCTGAGCTCCT
ACTCCATCCACCTGCTGCTGACATGTGCCGGCATCGCCGGCATCAGGGCATATGAGCAGCTGGGACAGAG
GGCCTTCGGCCCTGCAGGCAAGGTGGTGGTGGCCACCGTGATCTGCCTGCACAACGTGGGCGCCATGTCT
AGCTACCTGTTTATCATCAAGAGCGAGCTGCCACTGGTCATCGGCACATTCCTGTATATGGACCCCGAGG
GCGATTGGTTTCTGAAGGGCAATCTGCTGATCATCATCGTGTCCGTGCTGATCATCCTGCCCCTGGCCCT
GATGAAGCACCTGGGCTACCTGGGCTATACCTCCGGCCTGTCTCTGACATGCATGCTGTTCTTTCTGGTG
AGCGTGATCTACAAGAAGTTCCAGCTGGGCTGTGCCATCGGCCACAACGAGACAGCCATGGAGTCTGAGG
CCCTGGTGGGACTGCCTAGCCAGGGCCTGAATTCCTCTTGTGAGGCCCAGATGTTTACCGTGGATAGCCA
GATGTCCTACACAGTGCCTATCATGGCCTTCGCCTTCGTGTGCCACCCAGAGGTGCTGCCCATCTATACC
GAGCTGTGCCGGCCATCCAAGCGGAGAATGCAGGCAGTGGCAAACGTGAGCATCGGAGCCATGTTCTGCA
TGTACGGCCTGACCGCCACATTCGGCTACCTGACCTTCTACAGCTCCGTGAAGGCCGAGATGCTGCACAT
GTATTCTCAGAAGGACCCACTGATCCTGTGCGTGCGGCTGGCCGTGCTGCTGGCCGTGACCCTGACAGTG
CCTGTGGTGCTGTTTCCAATCAGGCGCGCCCTGCAGCAGCTGCTGTTCCCAGGCAAGGCCTTTTCCTGGC
CAAGGCACGTGGCAATCGCCCTGATCCTGCTGGTGCTGGTGAACGTGCTGGTCATCTGCGTGCCCACCAT
CAGAGATATCTTCGGCGTGATCGGCTCTACAAGCGCCCCTTCCCTGATCTTCATCCTGCCATCTATCTTT
TACCTGAGGATCGTGCCCAGCGAGGTGGAGCCTTTTCTGTCCTGGCCAAAGATCCAGGCCCTGTGCTTCG
GCGTGCTGGGCGTGCTGTTTATGGCCGTGAGCCTGGGCTTCATGTTTGCCAATTGGGCCACCGGCCAGTC
TCGCATGAGCGGCCACTAA
